Addgene plasmid #205323: pBad33_ISAba30_reRNA
Purpose: Bacterial expression of ISAba30 TnpB and its reRNA
Depositing lab: Haoyi Wang. Depositing organization: Institute of Zoology, Chinese Academy of Sciences. Publication: Evolutionary mining and functional characterization of TnpB nucleases identify efficient miniature genome editors. Xiang G, Li Y, Sun J, Huo Y, Cao S, Cao Y, Guo Y, Yang L, Cai Y, Zhang YE, Wang H. Nat Biotechnol. 2023 Jun 29. doi: 10.1038/s41587-023-01857-x. PubMed 37386294.
Backbone
  Vector backbone: pBAD
  Vector type: Bacterial Expression
Growth in bacteria
  Bacterial resistance: Chloramphenicol, 25 μg/mL
  Growth temperature: 37°C
  Growth strain: DH5alpha
  Copy number: Low Copy
Gene/Insert
  Gene/Insert name: ISAba30 TnpB
  Species: Other
  Cloning method: Unknown
Terms and licenses: Academic/Nonprofit Terms; Industry Terms: Not Available to Industry
How to cite: pBad33_ISAba30_reRNA was a gift from Haoyi Wang (Addgene plasmid # 205323 ; http://n2t.net/addgene:205323 ; RRID:Addgene_205323)
