[The description below was written by a language model from this plasmid's Addgene catalogue record and pLannotate feature annotations shown in this document.]
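Description:
pBad33_ISAba30_reRNA is a bacterial expression plasmid of about 5.6 kb, built on a pBAD33-type backbone, that co-expresses the ISAba30 TnpB nuclease and its guide RNA (reRNA) in E. coli. It replicates from the p15A origin, consistent with its low-copy listing and making it compatible with a second ColE1-type plasmid in the same cell. Selection is with chloramphenicol through a cat gene driven by its own promoter. The feature table also shows remnants typical of this pACYC184-derived lineage: an M13 phage origin, partial β-lactamase and tetracycline-resistance fragments, an IS1 fragment, and short ColE1- and RSF-like origin fragments. None of these is annotated as a complete marker or as the working origin.

The payload lies on the reverse strand. A roughly 1.1 kb open reading frame, annotated by homology to the E. coli insQ/tnpB transposon-associated protein, corresponds to the ISAba30 TnpB insert. A constitutive J23119 promoter sits just upstream of it. Despite the pBAD name, no araC gene or araBAD promoter is annotated, so expression appears to be constitutive rather than arabinose-inducible. Downstream of the TnpB gene, a second J23119 promoter (the SpeI variant) precedes an unannotated stretch that presumably encodes the reRNA scaffold and guide, although the table does not label it. This region is followed by the rrnB 5S segment and the T1 and T2 terminators.

The associated study concerns the mining and functional characterization of TnpB nucleases as miniature genome editors. The plasmid therefore serves to supply the RNA-guided TnpB–reRNA complex in bacteria, but the record does not specify the assay or the guide's target.
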