Features (pLannotate 1.2.2; 18 found; start..end, strand, type, name):
    604..837     -  rep_origin     ori (fragment): high-copy-number ColE1/pMB1/pBR322/pUC origin of replication
   1023..1403    -  rep_origin     M13 ori (sequence partly withheld): M13 bacteriophage origin of replication; arrow indicates direction of (+) strand synthesis
   1446..1740    -  CDS            bla(M) (fragment): β-lactamase lacking the signal sequence; bla(M); allows cytosolic expression of β-lactamase
   1741..1860    -  CDS            AmpR (fragment): β-lactamase; bla; confers resistance to ampicillin, carbenicillin, and related antibiotics
   1861..1952    -  promoter       AmpR promoter: bla
   1971..1998    -  terminator     rrnB T2 terminator: transcription terminator T2 from the E. coli rrnB gene
   2090..2176    -  terminator     rrnB T1 terminator: Escherichia coli rrnB; transcription terminator T1 from the E. coli rrnB gene
   2178..2293    -  ncRNA          5S rRNA: Accession: RF00001 - 5S ribosomal RNA
   2615..2649    -  promoter       J23119(SpeI) promoter: bacterial promoter (Registry of Standard Biological Parts BBa J23119) modified to end with an SpeI site
   2741..3823    -  CDS            insQ (fragment): INSQ_ECOLI - Also known as tnpB, ydcM. Protein inferred from homology: Swiss-Prot protein existence level 3. Required for the transposition of the insertion element. From Escherichia coli (strain K12).
   3923..3956    -  promoter       J23119 promoter: bacterial promoter (Registry of Standard Biological Parts BBa J23119)
   3958..3976    -  promoter       tet promoter (fragment): E. coli promoter for tetracycline efflux protein gene
   3986..4106    +  CDS            TcR (fragment): tetracycline efflux protein; tet; confers resistance to tetracycline
   4143..4688    +  rep_origin     p15A ori: Plasmids containing the medium-copy-number p15A origin of replication can be propagated in E. coli cells that contain a second plasmid with the ColE1 origin.
   4776..4831    +  rep_origin     RSF ori (fragment): Plasmids containing the RSF 1030 origin of replication can be propagated in E. coli cells that contain additional plasmids with compatible origins.
   4950..5093    -  mobile_element IS1 (fragment): prokaryotic transposable element IS1
   5214..5316    +  promoter       cat promoter: promoter of the E. coli cat gene encoding chloramphenicol acetyltransferase
   5317..389     +  CDS            cat (across the origin): CAT_ECOLX - Experimental evidence at protein level: Swiss-Prot protein existence level 1. This enzyme is an effector of chloramphenicol resistance in bacteria. From Escherichia coli. This protein is used as a marker in many commonly used cloning vectors, such as pACYC184.
>Addgene plasmid #205323 | pBad33_ISAba30_reRNA | addgene full sequence | sequence record 417996 | Addgene NGS Result
CTTGTTACACCGTTTTCCATGAGCAAACTGAAACGTTTTCATCGCTCTGGAGTGAATACCACGACGATTT
CCGGCAGTTTCTACACATATATTCGCAAGATGTGGCGTGTTACGGTGAAAACCTGGCCTATTTCCCTAAA
GGGTTTATTGAGAATATGTTTTTCGTCTCAGCCAATCCCTGGGTGAGTTTCACCAGTTTTGATTTAAACG
TGGCCAATATGGACAACTTCTTCGCCCCCGTTTTCACCATGGGCAAATATTATACGCAAGGCGACAAGGT
GCTGATGCCGCTGGCGATTCAGGTTCATCATGCCGTTTGTGATGGCTTCCATGTCGGCAGAATGCTTAAT
GAATTACAACAGTACTGCGATGAGTGGCAGGGCGGGGCGTAATTTTTTTAAGGCAGTTATTGGTGCCCTT
AAACGCCTGGTTGCTACGCCTGAATAAGTGATAATAAGCGGATGAATGGCAGAAATTCGAAAGCAAATTC
GACCCGGTCGTCGGTTCAGGGCAGGGTCGTTAAATAGCCGCTTATGTCTATTGCTGGTTTACCGGTTTAT
TGACTACCGGAAGCAGTGTGACCGTGTGCTTCTCAAATGCCTGACTGGTAACAGGATTAGCAGAGCGAGG
TATGTAGGCGGTGCTACAGAGTTCTTGAAGTGGTGGCCTAACTACGGCTACACTAGAAGGACAGTATTTG
GTATCTGCGCTCTGCTGAAGCCAGTTACCTTCGGAAAAAGAGTTGGTAGCTCTTGATCCGGCAAACAAAC
CACCGCTGGTAGCGGTGGTTTTTTTGTTTGCAAGCAGCAGATTACGCGCAGAAAAAAAGGATCTCAAGAA
GATCCTTTGATCTTTTCTACGGGGTCTGACGCTCAGTGGAACGAAAACTCACGTTAAGGGATTTTGGTCA
TGAGATTATCAAAAAGGATCTTCACCTAGATCCTTTTAAATTGTAAACGTTAATATTTTGTTAAAATTCG
CGTTAAATTTTTGTTAAATCAGCTCATTTTTTAACCAATAGGCCGAAATCGGCAAAATCCCTTATAAATC
AAAAGAATAGCCCGAGATAGGGT
[37 nt withheld, positions 1074-1110]
AAAGAACGTGGACTCCAACGTCAAAGG
[141 nt withheld, positions 1138-1278]
G
[125 nt withheld, positions 1280-1404]
AATCAATCTAAAGTATATATGAGTAAACTTGGTCTGACAGTTACCAATGCTTAATCAGTGAGGCACCTAT
CTCAGCGATCTGTCTATTTCGTTCATCCATAGTTGCCTGACTCCCCGTCGTGTAGATAACTACGATACGG
GAGGGCTTACCATCTGGCCCCAGTGCTGCAATGATACCGCGAGACCCACGCTCACCGGCTCCAGATTTAT
CAGCAATAAACCAGCCAGCCGGAAGGGCCGAGCGCAGAAGTGGTCCTGCAACTTTATCCGCCTCCATCCA
GTCTATTAATTGTTGCCGGGAAGCTAGAGTAAGTAGTTCGCCAGTTAATAGTTTGCTGCACCCAACTGAT
CTTCAGCATCTTTTACTTTCACCAGCGTTTCTGGGTGAGCAAAAACAGGAAGGCAAAATGCCGCAAAAAA
GGGAATAAGGGCGACACGGAAATGTTGAATACTCATACTCTTCCTTTTTCAATATTATTGAAGCATTTAT
CAGGGTTATTGTCTCATGAGCGGATACATATTTGAATGTATTTAGAAAAATAAACAAAAGAGTTTGTAGA
AACGCAAAAAGGCCATCCGTCAGGATGGCCTTCTGCTTAATTTGATGCCTGGCAGTTTATGGCGGGCGTC
CTGCCCGCCACCCTCCGGGCCGTTGCTTCGCAACGTTCAAATCCGCTCCCGGCGGATTTGTCCTACTCAG
GAGAGCGTTCACCGACAAACAACAGATAAAACGAAAGGCCCAGTCTTTCGACTGAGCCTTTCGTTTTATT
TGATGCCTGGCAGTTCCCTACTCTCGCATGGGGAGACCCCACACTACCATCGGCGCTACGGCGTTTCACT
TCTGAGTTCGGCATGGGGTCAGGTGGGACCACCGCGCTACTGCCGCCAGGCAAATTCTGTTTTATCAGAC
CGCTTCTGCGTTCTGATTTAATCTGTATCAGGCTGAAAATCTTCTCTCATCCGCCAAAACAGCCAAGCTT
AAAAAACGCAATGATGATCTCCGAGCTTGACATCCTCCCCGGCCTGAAGGCCGGAGATTCCTACGGCGCT
CAGACGCGGCAATGAGCCTGGTCTGAGTCGCTTCGGTGGGTTCCTGCTGCTGGCGACCCTACTGCATCGC
TCACTTCACAGGCTAACCGGGCGTGCCCCGCCCTTAGTACATTGATCGCGCCGACCACATCGGCATTACC
CTCGAACCCGCACTCTATGCACTAGTATTATACCTAGGACTGAGCTAGCTGTCAAAGATCTCTCAGGATC
CGACGCGGCAATGAGCCTGGTCTGAGTCGCTTCGGTGGGTTCCTGCTGCTGGCGACCCTACTGCATCGCT
CACTTCACAGGCTAACCGGGCGTGCCCCGCCCTTAGTACATTGATCGCGCCGACCACATCGGCATTACCC
TCGAACCCGCACTCTATGCACTCGAACCGCTCTTGTGTCTGGCGATTATCCGCCGACACATGAGCACAAC
ACGGGCAGGTTCGGCTGGTGTTCTTAGGCGGCACGGCAACGAGCCACCCACCATTCCACGCCAGTTTATA
ATCCAGTTGGCGACGGAACTCGAACCAGCCCTGATCGAGGATGGATTTGTTCAGGCCGGACTTGGCCCGA
ACGTTTCTTCCCGGCTGTTCGGGAGTACCCGCCGCCGACTTGGACATGTTCCGTACCTGCAAGTCCTCGA
TACACACCATCGCGTGGTTTTGGCTGATCGCGGTCGAGGTCTTGTGCAGGAAGTCGCGGCGGGCGTTGCC
GATGCGGGAATGGATGCGCTGGATACGGGCTTTCGCCTTCTGCCAGTTGTTGCTGAATTTCACCTTGCGG
GAGAGCGCTTGCTGCGCGCAGCGCAAGCGCTTTTCGTGTCGCTTGAAGCTGTTTAGAGGAGCGTAGAACT
TGCCGTCCGAGATCGTAGCGAACCGGGCAATGCCCATGTCGATACCGACCGCGCCACCCTGCGGGATGGG
CTGCTCGACCTCTCGTTCGGTTTGAATGGACACGAACCACTTGCCGCCCGAGAGGCTGACAGTGACGTTC
TTCACCGCCCCCAGCACATCGCGGCTCTTGCGGTAGCGAATCCAGCCAAGCTTGGGCAGAAAGATGCGGC
TGTTGTGCTGCTCCAGCTTGATTTGTTTCGGATCGGGATAGCGAAAGCTACTGTGGCACCCCTTCTTTTT
GAAGCGCGGGAAGTCGGCGCGCTTGGCAAAGAAGTTGGAATACGCCCGCTCCAAGTCCTTGAGCGTCTGT
TGCAGCGGGTGAACCGGCGCATCAGCCAACCATGCCATTTCCGAGCTATTGCGCCACTCGGTGAGTAGCT
TGCACAGCCCGGCATAGCCGAGCTTCTTCTCACCGCGCTCGTAGCGCTCCTTCTGCAACGCCAGTGCCTT
GTTGTAGACGAACCGGCACGAGCCAGCGAAGCGGCGCATCTGCCGTTCCTGCTGGCCGTTTGGTACCATT
TCGTACTTGAAGGCTTGAAGTCGTTTCATGAATTCGAATTCTTTCTCCTCTTTAGATCTTTTCCCGGGGC
TAGCATTATACCTAGGACTGAGCTAGCTGTCAGATCGATGATAAGCTGTCAAACATGAGCAGATCCTCTA
CGCCGGACGCATCGTGGCCGGCATCACCGGCGCCACAGGTGCGGTTGCTGGCGCCTATATCGCCGACATC
ACCGATGGGGAAGATCGGGCTCGCCACTTCGGGCTCATGAGCCTAGAAATATTTTATCTGATTAATAAGA
TGATCTTCTTGAGATCGTTTTGGTCTGCGCGTAATCTCTTGCTCTGAAAACGAAAAAACCGCCTTGCAGG
GCGGTTTTTCGAAGGTTCTCTGAGCTACCAACTCTTTGAACCGAGGTAACTGGCTTGGAGGAGCGCAGTC
ACCAAAACTTGTCCTTTCAGTTTAGCCTTAACCGGCGCATGACTTCAAGACTAACTCCTCTAAATCAATT
ACCAGTGGCTGCTGCCAGTGGTGCTTTTGCATGTCTTTCCGGGTTGGACTCAAGACGATAGTTACCGGAT
AAGGCGCAGCGGTCGGACTGAACGGGGGGTTCGTGCATACAGTCCAGCTTGGAGCGAACTGCCTACCCGG
AACTGAGTGTCAGGCGTGGAATGAGACAAACGCGGCCATAACAGCGGAATGACACCGGTAAACCGAAAGG
CAGGAACAGGAGAGCGCACGAGGGAGCCGCCAGGGGGAAACGCCTGGTATCTTTATAGTCCTGTCGGGTT
TCGCCACCACTGATTTGAGCGTCAGATTTCGTGATGCTTGTCAGGGGGGCGGAGCCTATGGAAAAACGGC
TTTGCCGCGGCCCTCTCACTTCCCTGTTAAGTATCTTCCTGGCATCTTCCAGGAAATCTCCGCCCCGTTC
GTAAGCCATTTCCGCTCGCCGCAGTCGAACGACCGAGCGTAGCGAGTCAGTGAGCGAGGAAGCGGAATAT
ATCCTGTATCACATATTCTGCTGACGCACCGGTGCAGCCTTTTTTCTCCTGCCACATGAAGCACTTCACT
GACACCCTCATCAGTGCCAACATAGTAAGCCAGTATACACTCCGCTAGCGCTGATGTCCGGCGGTGCTTT
TGCCGTTACGCACCACCCCGTCAGTAGCTGAACAGGAGGGACAGCTGATAGAAACAGAAGCCACTGGAGC
ACCTCAAAAACACCATCATACACTAAATCAGTAAGTTGGCAGCATCACCCGACGCACTTTGCGCCGAATA
AATACCTGTGACGGAAGATCACTTCGCAGAATAAATAAATCCTGGTGTCCCTGTTGATACCGGGAAGCCC
TGGGCCAACTTTTGGCGAAAATGAGACGTTGATCGGCACGTAAGAGGTTCCAACTTTCACCATAATGAAA
TAAGATCACTACCGGGCGTATTTTTTGAGTTATCGAGATTTTCAGGAGCTAAGGAAGCTAAAATGGAGAA
AAAAATCACTGGATATACCACCGTTGATATATCCCAATGGCATCGTAAAGAACATTTTGAGGCATTTCAG
TCAGTTGCTCAATGTACCTATAACCAGACCGTTCAGCTGGATATTACGGCCTTTTTAAAGACCGTAAAGA
AAAATAAGCACAAGTTTTATCCGGCCTTTATTCACATTCTTGCCCGCCTGATGAATGCTCATCCGGAGTT
CCGTATGGCAATGAAAGACGGTGAGCTGGTGATATGGGATAGTGTTCACC
